Addgene plasmid #245058: twin-step HRV3C PLEKHM1
Purpose: Expression and purification of human wild-type PLEKHM1 in cells
Depositing lab: Thomas Martin. Depositing organization: University of Wisconsin, Madison.
Backbone
  Vector backbone: C1
  Vector type: Mammalian Expression
Growth in bacteria
  Bacterial resistance: Kanamycin, 50 μg/mL
  Growth temperature: 37°C
  Growth strain: DH5alpha
  Copy number: High Copy
Gene/Insert
  Gene/Insert name: PLEKHM1
  Species: H. sapiens (human)
  Entrez Gene: PLEKHM1 (a.k.a. AP162, B2, OPTA3, OPTB6)
  Tag / fusion protein: twin-strep-HRV3C-Flag (N terminal on insert)
  Cloning method: Restriction Enzyme; 5′ cloning site Unknown (unknown if destroyed)
Terms and licenses: Academic/Nonprofit Terms; Industry Terms: Not Available to Industry
How to cite: twin-step HRV3C PLEKHM1 was a gift from Thomas Martin (Addgene plasmid # 245058 ; http://n2t.net/addgene:245058 ; RRID:Addgene_245058)
