[The description below was written by a language model from this plasmid's Addgene catalogue record and pLannotate feature annotations shown in this document.]
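Description:
twin-step HRV3C PLEKHM1 is a 7,332-nt mammalian expression plasmid built on a C1-type backbone, designed to produce human wild-type PLEKHM1 in cultured cells in a form suited to affinity purification. It is propagated in E. coli from a high-copy ColE1/pUC-type origin under kanamycin selection. The resistance cassette is the dual-purpose arrangement typical of this vector family: a bacterial AmpR (bla) promoter and an SV40 enhancer/early promoter sit in tandem upstream of the Tn5 NeoR/KanR aminoglycoside phosphotransferase gene, which ends in an HSV TK polyadenylation signal. The same gene therefore gives kanamycin resistance in bacteria and could support G418 selection in mammalian cells. An f1 origin is also present. The short ble, bGH poly(A) and SV40 large T antigen fragments in the feature table appear to be residual backbone sequence rather than functional elements.

The expression cassette is driven by the human CMV immediate early enhancer and promoter and terminated by an SV40 poly(A) signal. The open reading frame begins with an N-terminal tag described in the catalogue as twin-strep-HRV3C-Flag, followed by remnants of the multiple cloning site and the full-length PLEKHM1 coding sequence. The annotation detects the Twin-Strep-tag and a single FLAG-sized match to 3xFLAG. The HRV3C protease site is not annotated separately, though the gap between the two tags is consistent with its stated position. The Twin-Strep-tag allows capture on Strep-Tactin resin, and HRV 3C cleavage would then release the protein with the FLAG epitope still attached for detection or a second purification step. The cloning sites used are not recorded. PLEKHM1 is annotated as acting alongside Rab7 and the HOPS complex.
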