Features (pLannotate 1.2.2; 18 found; start..end, strand, type, name):
      1..304     +  enhancer       CMV enhancer: human cytomegalovirus immediate early enhancer
    305..508     +  promoter       CMV promoter: human cytomegalovirus (CMV) immediate early promoter
    580..644     +  CDS            Twin-Strep-tag (fragment): two Strep-Tag®II moieties connected by a linker for enhanced binding to Strep-Tactin®, an engineered form of streptavidin (Schmidt et al., 2013)
    690..714     +  CDS            3xFLAG (fragment): three tandem FLAG® epitope tags
    715..745     +  misc_feature   MCS (fragment): multiple cloning site
    745..3912    +  CDS            PLEKHM1: PKHM1_HUMAN - Also known as KIAA0356. Experimental evidence at protein level: Swiss-Prot protein existence level 1. (Microbial infection) In case of infection contributes to Salmonella typhimurium pathogenesis by supporting the integrity of the Salmonella-containing vacuole (SCV) probably in concert with the HOPS complex and Rab7. From Homo sapiens (Human).
   3916..3941    +  misc_feature   MCS (fragment): multiple cloning site
   3953..4037    +  CDS            large T antigen (fragment): large T antigen from SV40 (simian virus 40)
   4060..4181    +  polyA_signal   SV40 poly(A) signal: SV40 polyadenylation signal
   4215..4643    -  rep_origin     f1 ori (sequence partly withheld): f1 bacteriophage origin of replication; arrow indicates direction of (+) strand synthesis
   4670..4774    +  promoter       AmpR promoter: bla
   4776..5133    +  promoter       SV40 promoter: SV40 enhancer and early promoter
   5168..5962    +  CDS            NeoR/KanR: aminoglycoside phosphotransferase from Tn5; aph(3')-II (or nptII); confers resistance to neomycin, kanamycin, and G418 (Geneticin®)
   5983..6135    +  CDS            ble (fragment): BLE_KLEPN - Experimental evidence at protein level: Swiss-Prot protein existence level 1. Binding protein with a strong affinity to the bleomycin family of antibiotics. Binds to CL990; an antimitotic-antibiotic compound. From Klebsiella pneumoniae.
   6194..6241    +  polyA_signal   HSV TK poly(A) signal: herpes simplex virus thymidine kinase polyadenylation signal (Cole and Stacy, 1985)
   6332..6348    -  polyA_signal   bGH poly(A) signal (fragment): bovine growth hormone polyadenylation signal
   6570..7158    +  rep_origin     ori: high-copy-number ColE1/pMB1/pBR322/pUC origin of replication
   7273..7332    +  enhancer       CMV enhancer (fragment): human cytomegalovirus immediate early enhancer
>Addgene plasmid #245058 | twin-step HRV3C PLEKHM1 | addgene full sequence | sequence record 487636 | Addgene NGS Result
CGTTACATAACTTACGGTAAATGGCCCGCCTGGCTGACCGCCCAACGACCCCCGCCCATTGACGTCAATA
ATGACGTATGTTCCCATAGTAACGCCAATAGGGACTTTCCATTGACGTCAATGGGTGGAGTATTTACGGT
AAACTGCCCACTTGGCAGTACATCAAGTGTATCATATGCCAAGTACGCCCCCTATTGACGTCAATGACGG
TAAATGGCCCGCCTGGCATTATGCCCAGTACATGACCTTATGGGACTTTCCTACTTGGCAGTACATCTAC
GTATTAGTCATCGCTATTACCATGGTGATGCGGTTTTGGCAGTACATCAATGGGCGTGGATAGCGGTTTG
ACTCACGGGGATTTCCAAGTCTCCACCCCATTGACGTCAATGGGAGTTTGTTTTGGCACCAAAATCAACG
GGACTTTCCAAAATGTCGTAACAACTCCGCCCCATTGACGCAAATGGGCGGTAGGCGTGTACGGTGGGAG
GTCTATATAAGCAGAGCTGGTTTAGTGAACCGTCAGATCCGCTAGCGCTACCGGTCGCCACCATGGGCAG
CGCATGGAGTCATCCTCAATTCGAGAAAGGTGGAGGTTCTGGCGGTGGATCGGGAGGTTCAGCGTGGAGC
CACCCGCAGTTCGAAAAATCCGGAGGTGCTTCTGGTCTGGAAGTTCTGTTCCAGGGACCCGATTACAAGG
ATGACGACGATAAGTCCGGACTCAGATCTCGAGCTCAAGCTTCGATGCTTTCAGTGGTGGAGAATGGACT
GGACCCCCAGGCTGCCATCCCGGTCATCAAGAAGAAGCTGGTGGGATCCGTGAAGGCCTTGCAGAAGCAG
TACGTGTCCCTGGACACGGTGGTCACTAGTGAAGACGGAGATGCCAACACCATGTGCAGCGCCCTGGAGG
CCGTATTTATCCATGGCCTGCACGCCAAGCACATCCGAGCTGAGGCCGGAGGAAAAAGGAAGAAAAGTGC
CCACCAGAAGCCTCTGCCCCAGCCTGTCTTCTGGCCCCTCCTGAAAGCTGTCACCCACAAACACATCATC
TCAGAGTTGGAGCACCTGACGTTTGTCAACACGGATGTGGGCCGCTGCCGGGCATGGCTGCGGCTGGCCC
TGAACGATGGCCTGATGGAGTGCTACCTGAAGCTGCTGCTGCAGGAGCAGGCCCGCTTGCATGAGTACTA
CCAGCCCACCGCCCTGCTCCGGGATGCTGAGGAGGGCGAGTTCCTCCTTAGCTTCCTGCAGGGCCTCACG
TCCTTGTCCTTCGAACTCTCCTACAAGTCTGCCATCTTAAATGAGTGGACGCTCACCCCATTGGCCCTGT
CTGGGCTTTGCCCGCTTTCTGAGCTGGACCCTCTCTCTACCTCTGGTGCAGAACTACAGCGGAAGGAATC
TCTGGATTCCATTTCCCATTCTTCAGGCTCTGAAGACATCGAAGTCCATCACTCGGGCCATAAGATACGG
AGGAACCAGAAGCTGACTGCCTCCTCCCTCAGCCTGGACACGGCCAGTTCATCCCAGCTGTCCTGCAGCC
TAAACTCTGATAGCTGCTTACTCCAAGAGAATGGCTCCAAGAGTCCAGACCATTGCGAGGAGCCCATGTC
CTGTGACTCAGACCTGGGCACAGCAAATGCTGAGGACTCAGACCGGTCTCTGCAAGAGGTATTGTTGGAA
TTCAGCAAAGCCCAGGTAAACTCTGTGCCAACCAACGGACTGAGCCAAGAAACAGAGATCCCCACACCAC
AGGCCTCGCTCTCCCTCCATGGCCTCAACACCAGCACATACCTGCACTGTGAGGCACCTGCAGAGCCCCT
TCCTGCCCAGGCAGCCTCTGGAACTCAAGATGGTGTCCACGTGCAGGAGCCGCGTCCCCAGGCGCCCAGC
CCCCTGGACTTACAGCAGCCTGTAGAGAGCACCTCAGGCCAGCAGCCTTCTAGTACTGTCAGCGAGACAG
CCAGAGAAGTGGGCCAAGGGAATGGCCTGCAGAAGGCCCAGGCTCATGACGGAGCTGGTCTGAAGCTGGT
AGTTTCCTCACCCACCAGTCCGAAAAACAAGAGCTGGATCTCAGAGGATGACTTCTACCGGCCTTCCCGG
GAGCAACCCCTGGAGAGTGCTTCAGACCACCCAATAGCTTCTTACAGGGGGACTCCAGGGTCAAGGCCTG
GTCTCCACAGGCATTTTTCTCAAGAACCAAGAAAAAACTGCTCCCTGGGGGCGTTAGACCAAGCGTGTGT
ACCTTCCCCAGGAAGAAGGCAAGCCCAGGCAGCCCCATCCCAGGGGCATAAGAGCTTCCGGGTGGTACAC
CGGAGACAGATGGGACTGTCCAACCCATTCCGGGGTCTCATGAAGCTGGGCACCGTGGAGCGGCGGGGGG
CAATGGGCATCTGGAAGGAGCTCTTCTGCGAGCTCTCCCCGCTGGAGTTCCGCCTCTACCTGAGCAACGA
GGAGCACACCTGTGTGGAGAACTGCTCGCTGCTTCGCTGTGAGTCTGTGGGGCCAGCCCATAGTGATGGG
CGCTTTGAGCTGGTCTTCTCTGGCAAGAAGCTGGCCCTGCGCGCCTCCTCCCAGGACGAAGCTGAGGACT
GGCTGGACCGGGTGCGGGAGGCCCTGCAGAAGGTCCGGCCTCAGCAGGAGGATGAGTGGGTGAACGTGCA
GTACCCAGACCAGCCTGAGGAACCCCCCGAGGCGCCCCAGGGCTGCCTCTCTCCCTCAGACCTGCTCTCG
GAGCCCGCGGCCCTCCAGGGCACACAGTTTGACTGGTCGTCCGCCCAGGTTCCAGAGCCAGATGCCATCA
AGGAGTCCCTGCTGTACTTGTACATGGACAGGACCTGGATGCCCTATATATTTTCTCTGTCCTTGGAGGC
TCTGAAATGTTTCCGCATCAGGAACAATGAGAAGATGCTGAGTGACAGCCACGGCGTGGAGACCATCCGG
GACATCCTGCCAGACACCAGCCTTGGGGGCCCATCCTTCTTCAAAATCATCACGGCCAAGGCTGTCCTGA
AGCTGCAGGCCGGAAACGCCGAGGAAGCCGCCCTGTGGAGGGATCTGGTCCGCAAAGTCCTGGCATCCTA
CTTGGAGACAGCCGAGGAGGCGGTGACCCTGGGCGGGAGCCTGGATGAAAACTGTCAGGAGGTGCTGAAA
TTTGCCACCCGGGAGAATGGCTTCCTGCTGCAGTACCTGGTGGCTATCCCCATGGAGAAAGGCCTTGACT
CCCAAGGCTGCTTCTGCGCAGGCTGCTCCCGGCAGATCGGCTTCTCCTTTGTACGACCCAAGCTCTGTGC
CTTCTCTGGCCTCTATTACTGTGACATCTGCCACCAAGACGATGCCTCAGTGATTCCGGCCAGGATCATC
CACAACTGGGACCTCACCAAGCGCCCGATCTGCAGGCAGGCCCTGAAGTTTCTGACACAGATCCGGGCCC
AGCCCCTCATCAACCTGCAGATGGTGAACGCGTCTCTGTACGAGCATGTGGAGCGGATGCACCTCATTGG
GAGGAGACGGGAGCAGCTGAAGCTCCTGGGGGATTACCTGGGCCTGTGCCGGAGTGGCGCCCTGAAGGAG
CTCAGCAAGAGGCTCAACCACAGGAATTATCTCTTGGAATCTCCGCATAGGTTCAGTGTTGCTGACCTCC
AACAGATCGCAGACGGGGTGTATGAAGGATTCCTCAAGGCCCTGATTGAATTTGCCTCCCAGCATGTCTA
CCACTGCGACCTGTGCACCCAGCGCGGCTTCATCTGCCAGATCTGCCAGCACCACGACATCATCTTCCCC
TTTGAGTTTGACACCACAGTCAGGTGTGCCGAGTGCAAGACCGTCTTCCACCAGAGCTGCCAGGCTGTGG
TGAAGAAGGGCTGCCCCCGCTGTGCCCGCCGGCGCAAGTACCAGGAACAGAACATTTTCGCCTGAGGTAC
CGCGGGCCCGGGATCCACCGGATCTAGATAACTGATCATAATCAGCCATACCACATTTGTAGAGGTTTTA
CTTGCTTTAAAAAACCTCCCACACCTCCCCCTGAACCTGAAACATAAAATGAATGCAATTGTTGTTGTTA
ACTTGTTTATTGCAGCTTATAATGGTTACAAATAAAGCAATAGCATCACAAATTTCACAAATAAAGCATT
TTTTTCACTGCATTCTAGTTGTGGTTTGTCCAAACTCATCAATGTATCTTAACGCGTAAATTGTAAGCGT
TAATATTTTGTTAAAATTCGCGTTAAATTTTTGTTAAATCAGCTCATTTTTTAACCAATAGGCCGAAATC
GGCAAAATCCCTTATAAATCAAAAGAATAGACCGAGATAGGGT
[37 nt withheld, positions 4314-4350]
AAAGAACGTGGACTCCAACGTCAAAGG
[49 nt withheld, positions 4378-4426]
T
[91 nt withheld, positions 4428-4518]
G
[124 nt withheld, positions 4520-4643]
CAGGTGGCACTTTTCGGGGAAATGTGCGCGGAACCCCTATTTGTTTATTTTTCTAAATACATTCAAATAT
GTATCCGCTCATGAGACAATAACCCTGATAAATGCTTCAATAATATTGAAAAAGGAAGAGTCCTGAGGCG
GAAAGAACCAGCTGTGGAATGTGTGTCAGTTAGGGTGTGGAAAGTCCCCAGGCTCCCCAGCAGGCAGAAG
TATGCAAAGCATGCATCTCAATTAGTCAGCAACCAGGTGTGGAAAGTCCCCAGGCTCCCCAGCAGGCAGA
AGTATGCAAAGCATGCATCTCAATTAGTCAGCAACCATAGTCCCGCCCCTAACTCCGCCCATCCCGCCCC
TAACTCCGCCCAGTTCCGCCCATTCTCCGCCCCATGGCTGACTAATTTTTTTTATTTATGCAGAGGCCGA
GGCCGCCTCGGCCTCTGAGCTATTCCAGAAGTAGTGAGGAGGCTTTTTTGGAGGCCTAGGCTTTTGCAAA
GATCGATCAAGAGACAGGATGAGGATCGTTTCGCATGATTGAACAAGATGGATTGCACGCAGGTTCTCCG
GCCGCTTGGGTGGAGAGGCTATTCGGCTATGACTGGGCACAACAGACAATCGGCTGCTCTGATGCCGCCG
TGTTCCGGCTGTCAGCGCAGGGGCGCCCGGTTCTTTTTGTCAAGACCGACCTGTCCGGTGCCCTGAATGA
ACTGCAAGACGAGGCAGCGCGGCTATCGTGGCTGGCCACGACGGGCGTTCCTTGCGCAGCTGTGCTCGAC
GTTGTCACTGAAGCGGGAAGGGACTGGCTGCTATTGGGCGAAGTGCCGGGGCAGGATCTCCTGTCATCTC
ACCTTGCTCCTGCCGAGAAAGTATCCATCATGGCTGATGCAATGCGGCGGCTGCATACGCTTGATCCGGC
TACCTGCCCATTCGACCACCAAGCGAAACATCGCATCGAGCGAGCACGTACTCGGATGGAAGCCGGTCTT
GTCGATCAGGATGATCTGGACGAAGAGCATCAGGGGCTCGCGCCAGCCGAACTGTTCGCCAGGCTCAAGG
CGAGCATGCCCGACGGCGAGGATCTCGTCGTGACCCATGGCGATGCCTGCTTGCCGAATATCATGGTGGA
AAATGGCCGCTTTTCTGGATTCATCGACTGTGGCCGGCTGGGTGTGGCGGACCGCTATCAGGACATAGCG
TTGGCTACCCGTGATATTGCTGAAGAGCTTGGCGGCGAATGGGCTGACCGCTTCCTCGTGCTTTACGGTA
TCGCCGCTCCCGATTCGCAGCGCATCGCCTTCTATCGCCTTCTTGACGAGTTCTTCTGAGCGGGACTCTG
GGGTTCGAAATGACCGACCAAGCGACGCCCAACCTGCCATCACGAGATTTCGATTCCACCGCCGCCTTCT
ATGAAAGGTTGGGCTTCGGAATCGTTTTCCGGGACGCCGGCTGGATGATCCTCCAGCGCGGGGATCTCAT
GCTGGAGTTCTTCGCCCACCCTAGGGGGAGGCTAACTGAAACACGGAAGGAGACAATACCGGAAGGAACC
CGCGCTATGACGGCAATAAAAAGACAGAATAAAACGCACGGTGTTGGGTCGTTTGTTCATAAACGCGGGG
TTCGGTCCCAGGGCTGGCACTCTGTCGATACCCCACCGAGACCCCATTGGGGCCAATACGCCCGCGTTTC
TTCCTTTTCCCCACCCCACCCCCCAAGTTCGGGTGAAGGCCCAGGGCTCGCAGCCAACGTCGGGGCGGCA
GGCCCTGCCATAGCCTCAGGTTACTCATATATACTTTAGATTGATTTAAAACTTCATTTTTAATTTAAAA
GGATCTAGGTGAAGATCCTTTTTGATAATCTCATGACCAAAATCCCTTAACGTGAGTTTTCGTTCCACTG
AGCGTCAGACCCCGTAGAAAAGATCAAAGGATCTTCTTGAGATCCTTTTTTTCTGCGCGTAATCTGCTGC
TTGCAAACAAAAAAACCACCGCTACCAGCGGTGGTTTGTTTGCCGGATCAAGAGCTACCAACTCTTTTTC
CGAAGGTAACTGGCTTCAGCAGAGCGCAGATACCAAATACTGTTCTTCTAGTGTAGCCGTAGTTAGGCCA
CCACTTCAAGAACTCTGTAGCACCGCCTACATACCTCGCTCTGCTAATCCTGTTACCAGTGGCTGCTGCC
AGTGGCGATAAGTCGTGTCTTACCGGGTTGGACTCAAGACGATAGTTACCGGATAAGGCGCAGCGGTCGG
GCTGAACGGGGGGTTCGTGCACACAGCCCAGCTTGGAGCGAACGACCTACACCGAACTGAGATACCTACA
GCGTGAGCTATGAGAAAGCGCCACGCTTCCCGAAGGGAGAAAGGCGGACAGGTATCCGGTAAGCGGCAGG
GTCGGAACAGGAGAGCGCACGAGGGAGCTTCCAGGGGGAAACGCCTGGTATCTTTATAGTCCTGTCGGGT
TTCGCCACCTCTGACTTGAGCGTCGATTTTTGTGATGCTCGTCAGGGGGGCGGAGCCTATGGAAAAACGC
CAGCAACGCGGCCTTTTTACGGTTCCTGGCCTTTTGCTGGCCTTTTGCTCACATGTTCTTTCCTGCGTTA
TCCCCTGATTCTGTGGATAACCGTATTACCGCCATGCATTAGTTATTAATAGTAATCAATTACGGGGTCA
TTAGTTCATAGCCCATATATGGAGTTCCG
